Addgene plasmid #220702: AiP2064 - pAAV-AiE2620m-minBG-SYFP2-WPRE-BGHpA
Purpose: AiE2620m is an enhancer sequence, designed to drive AAV-mediated transgene expression in specific populations of brain cells
Depositing lab: Allen Institute for Brain Science & Bosiljka Tasic. Depositing organization: Allen Institute. Publication: A suite of enhancer AAVs and transgenic mouse lines for genetic access to cortical cell types. Ben-Simon Y, Hooper M, Narayan S, Daigle TL, Dwivedi D, Way SW, Oster A, Stafford DA, Mich JK, Taormina MJ, Martinez RA, Opitz-Araya X, Roth JR, Alexander JR, Allen S, Amster A, Arbuckle J, Ayala A, Baker PM, Bakken TE, Barcelli T, Barta S, Bendrick J, Bertagnolli D, Bielstein C, Bishwakarma P, Bowlus J, Boyer G, Brouner K, Casian B, Casper T, Chakka AB, Chakrabarty R, Chance RK, Chavan S, Clark M, Colbert K, Collman F, Daniel S, Departee M, DiValentin P, Donadio N, Dotson N, Egdorf T, Fliss T, Gabitto M, Garcia J, Gary A, Gasperini M, Gloe J, Goldy J, Gore BB, Graybuck L, Greisman N, Haeseleer F, Halterman C, Haradon Z, Hastings SD, Helback O, Ho W, Hockemeyer D, Huang C, Huff S, Hunker A, Johansen N, Jones D, Juneau Z, Kalmbach B, Kannan M, Khem S, Kussick E, Kutsal R, Larsen R, Lee C, Lee AY, Leibly M, Lenz GH, Li S, Liang E, Lusk N, Madigan Z, Malloy J, Malone J, McCue R, Melchor J, Mollenkopf T, Moosman S, Morin E, Newman D, Ng L, Ngo K, Omstead V, Otto S, Oyama A, Pena N, Pham T, Phillips E, Pom CA, Potekhina L, Ransford S, Ray PL, Rette D, Reynoldson C, Rimorin C, Rocha D, Ruiz A, Sanchez REA, Sawyer L, Sedeno-Cortes A, Sevigny JP, Shapovalova N, Shepard N, Shulga L, Sigler AR, Siverts L, Soliman S, Somasundaram S, Staats B, Stewart K, Szelenyi E, Tieu M, Trader C, Tran A, van Velthoven CTJ, Walker M, Wang Y, Weed N, Wirthlin M, Wood T, Wynalda B, Yao Z, Zhou T, Ariza J, Dee N, Reding M, Ronellenfitch K, Mufti S, Sunkin SM, Smith KA, Esposito L, Waters J, Thyagarajan B, Yao S, Lein ES, Zeng H, Levi BP, Ngai J, Ting JT, Tasic B. Cell. 2025 May 16:S0092-8674(25)00513-6. doi: 10.1016/j.cell.2025.05.002. PubMed 40403729.
Backbone
  Vector backbone: pAAV2
  Vector type: AAV
Growth in bacteria
  Bacterial resistance: Ampicillin, 100 μg/mL
  Growth temperature: 37°C
  Growth strain: NEB Stable
  Copy number: High Copy
Gene/Insert
  Gene/Insert name: SYFP2
  Species: Synthetic
  Promoter: minBG
  Cloning method: Gibson Cloning
Terms and licenses: Academic/Nonprofit Terms; Industry Terms: Not Available to Industry
Depositor comments: 5' Cloning Site: MluI (not destroyed), 3' Cloning Site: SgrAI (not destroyed). Please visit https://doi.org/10.1101/2024.06.10.597244 for bioRxiv preprint.
How to cite: AiP2064 - pAAV-AiE2620m-minBG-SYFP2-WPRE-BGHpA was a gift from Allen Institute for Brain Science & Bosiljka Tasic (Addgene plasmid # 220702 ; http://n2t.net/addgene:220702 ; RRID:Addgene_220702)
