[The description below was written by a language model from this plasmid's Addgene catalogue record and pLannotate feature annotations shown in this document.]
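Description:
AiP2064 - pAAV-AiE2620m-minBG-SYFP2-WPRE-BGHpA is an AAV transfer plasmid built on a pAAV2 backbone, about 4.9 kb in the sequenced record, intended for packaging a reporter genome into recombinant adeno-associated virus. It is propagated in bacteria through a high-copy ColE1/pUC-type origin and selected with ampicillin via the β-lactamase gene and its own promoter. An f1 phage origin and short remnants of pBR322 bom and rop sequences also sit in the backbone. The expression cassette is bounded by AAV2 inverted terminal repeats, which provide the signals for replication and encapsidation. The right ITR is annotated in full, whereas the left one is detected only as short fragments, a common outcome when these repeat-rich structures are sequenced and annotated automatically.

The payload is an enhancer-driven reporter. AiE2620m, a candidate enhancer sequence, is placed upstream of the minimal beta-globin promoter (minBG). The minimal promoter is expected to give little expression on its own, so transcription depends on the enhancer's activity in the transduced cell. Neither the enhancer nor minBG is annotated in the feature table, but both presumably occupy the unannotated stretch between the left ITR and the reporter. The enhancer is flanked by retained MluI and SgrAI sites. The reporter is SYFP2, a rapidly maturing monomeric yellow fluorescent protein derived from Aequorea victoria. It is followed by a WPRE (annotated as two fragments) to boost transcript stability and expression, and a bovine growth hormone polyadenylation signal. The construct belongs to a collection of enhancer AAVs for genetic access to cortical cell types and is used to label specific brain cell populations, although the record does not state which population AiE2620m targets.
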