Features (pLannotate 1.2.2; 14 found; start..end, strand, type, name):
     12..39      +  repeat_region  AAV2 ITR (fragment): inverted terminal repeat of adeno-associated virus serotype 2 inverted
     68..95      +  repeat_region  AAV2 ITR (fragment): inverted terminal repeat of adeno-associated virus serotype 2 inverted
    967..1683    +  CDS            SYFP2: SYFP2 is a basic (constitutively fluorescent) yellow fluorescent protein published in 2006, derived from Aequorea victoria. It is reported to be a very rapidly-maturing monomer with moderate acid sensitivity.
   1723..1880    +  misc_feature   WPRE (fragment): woodchuck hepatitis virus posttranscriptional regulatory element
   1886..1966    +  misc_feature   WPRE (fragment): woodchuck hepatitis virus posttranscriptional regulatory element
   1983..2094    +  polyA_signal   bGH poly(A) signal: bovine growth hormone polyadenylation signal
   2212..2352    +  repeat_region  AAV2 ITR: inverted terminal repeat of adeno-associated virus serotype 2 inverted
   2357..2408    -  misc_feature   bom (fragment): basis of mobility region from pBR322
   2427..2882    +  rep_origin     f1 ori (sequence partly withheld): f1 bacteriophage origin of replication; arrow indicates direction of (+) strand synthesis
   2883..2932    -  misc_feature   bom (fragment): basis of mobility region from pBR322
   3034..3069    -  CDS            rop (fragment): Rop protein, which maintains plasmids at low copy number; rop
   3164..3268    +  promoter       AmpR promoter: bla
   3269..4129    +  CDS            AmpR: β-lactamase; bla; confers resistance to ampicillin, carbenicillin, and related antibiotics
   4300..4888    +  rep_origin     ori: high-copy-number ColE1/pMB1/pBR322/pUC origin of replication
>Addgene plasmid #220702 | AiP2064 - pAAV-AiE2620m-minBG-SYFP2-WPRE-BGHpA | addgene full sequence | sequence record 462029 | Addgene NGS Result
CCTGCAGGCAGCTGCGCGCTCGCTCGCTCACTGAGGCCGCCCGGGCGTCGGGCGACCTTTGGTCGCCCGG
CCTCAGTGAGCGAGCGAGCGCGCAGAGAGGGAGTGGCCAACTCCATCACTAGGGGTTCCTGCGGCCGCAC
GCGTAAACTCCCAAGTTTTGTGTCATATTTTAAGAAGGGCATGATTTCTTTTCTCTTTGAAATAATGCAT
ATAAAATATCACATAGAAAACTTGAGAAGATAGCTTCTGTAGGCATGAAGAACCTAAACAGCTGCTACCT
ACACTATCAAACACTGATGTCCACATTTATTGCACAAAAACCAGGCTCTTTTCCAATATGAGTTTGTTTT
ATATAAGTGCACTTCGCTAACAGATGTCCTAAATAGTAAGCCTTCCAAATACGTTTCAGGTGTTGTGTGA
GGGCTCCATACAAATAGAAGCCTGGATCTCTTCAGTAGCTACCCATACAAGTTGCCAGCTAGTTCTAGCC
CAACATTTTAAAAAGAGTCCAGATGATTCACATATGCATCACAGTTTGTAAGCTCAAACAGCTATGATCA
TATTCCTCAGTTTGCCTGCCCTCCTTTCCTATCTGGAACTGATTTCAGTTCCTTATGAACAGTGTACGAT
GAAGCAGTGGAAGGAGGGTACAATGGACACCCATTAAACATATACGCTGCTGACATAACAGACCTAGACA
TTTTAAAAAGACACTCTTGTCTATCTATGGACTATTAAAACTATGGAGACCAAAGAAATAGGAATTGCTC
TGAGAATGTCATGCAAAGGGAAGGCAAAGATTTCTCCCAGAGGGAGAGCTTTTCTCTTGAAATGAGGTTT
CATACAACCCTAGCAACTTCGCCGGCGGAGCTCGGGCTGGGCATAAAAGTCAGGGCAGAGCCATCTATTG
CTTACATTTGCTTCTGGGATCCAGATCTTTCGAAGCTAGCGCTACCGGTCGCCACCATGGTGAGCAAGGG
CGAGGAGCTGTTCACCGGGGTGGTGCCCATCCTGGTCGAGCTGGACGGCGACGTAAACGGCCACAAGTTC
AGCGTGTCCGGCGAGGGCGAGGGCGATGCCACCTACGGCAAGCTGACCCTGAAGCTGATCTGCACCACCG
GCAAGCTGCCCGTGCCCTGGCCCACCCTCGTGACCACCCTGGGCTACGGCGTGCAGTGCTTCGCCCGCTA
CCCCGACCACATGAAGCAGCACGACTTCTTCAAGTCCGCCATGCCCGAAGGCTACGTCCAGGAGCGCACC
ATCTTCTTCAAGGACGACGGCAACTACAAGACCCGCGCCGAGGTGAAGTTCGAGGGCGACACCCTGGTGA
ACCGCATCGAGCTGAAGGGCATCGACTTCAAGGAGGACGGCAACATCCTGGGGCACAAGCTGGAGTACAA
CTACAACAGCCACAACGTCTATATCACCGCCGACAAGCAGAAGAACGGCATCAAGGCCAACTTCAAGATC
CGCCACAACATCGAGGACGGCGGCGTGCAGCTCGCCGACCACTACCAGCAGAACACCCCCATCGGCGACG
GCCCCGTGCTGCTGCCCGACAACCACTACCTGAGCTACCAGTCCAAGCTGAGCAAAGACCCCAACGAGAA
GCGCGATCACATGGTCCTGCTGGAGTTCGTGACCGCCGCCGGGATCACTCTCGGCATGGACGAGCTGTAC
AAGTAAGTCGACGGCGCGCCGCGGCCGCGAATTCGATATCATAATCAACCTCTGGATTACAAAATTTGTG
AAAGATTGACTGGTATTCTTAACTATGTTGCTCCTTTTACGCTATGTGGATACGCTGCTTTAATGCCTTT
GTATCATGCTATTGCTTCCCGTATGGCTTTCATTTTCTCCTCCTTGTATAAATCCTGGTTAGTTCTTGCC
ACGGCGGAACTCATCGCCGCCTGCCTTGCCCGCTGCTGGACAGGGGCTCGGCTGTTGGGCACTGACAATT
CCGTGGCTCGAGAGATCTTCGACTGTGCCTTCTAGTTGCCAGCCATCTGTTGTTTGCCCCTCCCCCGTGC
CTTCCTTGACCCTGGAAGGTGCCACTCCCACTGTCCTTTCCTAATAAAATGAGGAAATTGCATCGCATTG
TCTGAGTAGGTGTCATTCTATTCTGGGGGGTGGGGTGGGGCAGGACAGCAAGGGGGAGGATTGGGAAGAC
AATAGCAGGCATGAGATCTCACGTGCGGACCGAGCGGCCGCAGGAACCCCTAGTGATGGAGTTGGCCACT
CCCTCTCTGCGCGCTCGCTCGCTCACTGAGGCCGGGCGACCAAAGGTCGCCCGACGCCCGGGCTTTGCCC
GGGCGGCCTCAGTGAGCGAGCGAGCGCGCAGCTGCCTGCAGGGGCGCCTGATGCGGTATTTTCTCCTTAC
GCATCTGTGCGGTATTTCACACCGCATA
[95 nt withheld, positions 2409-2503]
T
[46 nt withheld, positions 2505-2550]
C
[141 nt withheld, positions 2552-2692]
CCTTTGACGTTGGAGTCCACGTTCTTT
[37 nt withheld, positions 2720-2756]
ACTCTATCTCGGGCTATTCTTTTGATTTATAAGGGATTTTGCCGATTTCGGTCTATTGGTTAAAAAATGA
GCTGATTTAACAAAAATTTAACGCGAATTTTAACAAAATATTAACGTTTACAATTTTATGGTGCACTCTC
AGTACAATCTGCTCTGATGCCGCATAGTTAAGCCAGCCCCGACACCCGCCAACACCCGCTGACGCGCCCT
GACGGGCTTGTCTGCTCCCGGCATCCGCTTACAGACAAGCTGTGACCGTCTCCGGGAGCTGCATGTGTCA
GAGGTTTTCACCGTCATCACCGAAACGCGCGAGACGAAAGGGCCTCGTGATACGCCTATTTTTATAGGTT
AATGTCATGATAATAATGGTTTCTTAGACGTCAGGTGGCACTTTTCGGGGAAATGTGCGCGGAACCCCTA
TTTGTTTATTTTTCTAAATACATTCAAATATGTATCCGCTCATGAGACAATAACCCTGATAAATGCTTCA
ATAATATTGAAAAAGGAAGAGTATGAGTATTCAACATTTCCGTGTCGCCCTTATTCCCTTTTTTGCGGCA
TTTTGCCTTCCTGTTTTTGCTCACCCAGAAACGCTGGTGAAAGTAAAAGATGCTGAAGATCAGTTGGGTG
CACGAGTGGGTTACATCGAACTGGATCTCAACAGCGGTAAGATCCTTGAGAGTTTTCGCCCCGAAGAACG
TTTTCCAATGATGAGCACTTTTAAAGTTCTGCTATGTGGCGCGGTATTATCCCGTATTGACGCCGGGCAA
GAGCAACTCGGTCGCCGCATACACTATTCTCAGAATGACTTGGTTGAGTACTCACCAGTCACAGAAAAGC
ATCTTACGGATGGCATGACAGTAAGAGAATTATGCAGTGCTGCCATAACCATGAGTGATAACACTGCGGC
CAACTTACTTCTGACAACGATCGGAGGACCGAAGGAGCTAACCGCTTTTTTGCACAACATGGGGGATCAT
GTAACTCGCCTTGATCGTTGGGAACCGGAGCTGAATGAAGCCATACCAAACGACGAGCGTGACACCACGA
TGCCTGTAGCAATGGCAACAACGTTGCGCAAACTATTAACTGGCGAACTACTTACTCTAGCTTCCCGGCA
ACAATTAATAGACTGGATGGAGGCGGATAAAGTTGCAGGACCACTTCTGCGCTCGGCCCTTCCGGCTGGC
TGGTTTATTGCTGATAAATCTGGAGCCGGTGAGCGTGGGTCTCGCGGTATCATTGCAGCACTGGGGCCAG
ATGGTAAGCCCTCCCGTATCGTAGTTATCTACACGACGGGGAGTCAGGCAACTATGGATGAACGAAATAG
ACAGATCGCTGAGATAGGTGCCTCACTGATTAAGCATTGGTAACTGTCAGACCAAGTTTACTCATATATA
CTTTAGATTGATTTAAAACTTCATTTTTAATTTAAAAGGATCTAGGTGAAGATCCTTTTTGATAATCTCA
TGACCAAAATCCCTTAACGTGAGTTTTCGTTCCACTGAGCGTCAGACCCCGTAGAAAAGATCAAAGGATC
TTCTTGAGATCCTTTTTTTCTGCGCGTAATCTGCTGCTTGCAAACAAAAAAACCACCGCTACCAGCGGTG
GTTTGTTTGCCGGATCAAGAGCTACCAACTCTTTTTCCGAAGGTAACTGGCTTCAGCAGAGCGCAGATAC
CAAATACTGTTCTTCTAGTGTAGCCGTAGTTAGGCCACCACTTCAAGAACTCTGTAGCACCGCCTACATA
CCTCGCTCTGCTAATCCTGTTACCAGTGGCTGCTGCCAGTGGCGATAAGTCGTGTCTTACCGGGTTGGAC
TCAAGACGATAGTTACCGGATAAGGCGCAGCGGTCGGGCTGAACGGGGGGTTCGTGCACACAGCCCAGCT
TGGAGCGAACGACCTACACCGAACTGAGATACCTACAGCGTGAGCTATGAGAAAGCGCCACGCTTCCCGA
AGGGAGAAAGGCGGACAGGTATCCGGTAAGCGGCAGGGTCGGAACAGGAGAGCGCACGAGGGAGCTTCCA
GGGGGAAACGCCTGGTATCTTTATAGTCCTGTCGGGTTTCGCCACCTCTGACTTGAGCGTCGATTTTTGT
GATGCTCGTCAGGGGGGCGGAGCCTATGGAAAAACGCCAGCAACGCGGCCTTTTTACGGTTCCTGGCCTT
TTGCTGGCCTTTTGCTCACATGT
